>Addgene plasmid #152492 | pGBW-m4133907 | addgene full sequence | sequence record 317727 | Addgene NGS Result
CGTTACATAACTTACGGTAAATGGCCCGCCTGGCTGACCGCCCAACGACCCCCGCCCATTGACGTCAATA
ATGACGTATGTTCCCATAGTAACGCCAATAGGGACTTTCCATTGACGTCAATGGGTGGAGTATTTACGGT
AAACTGCCCACTTGGCAGTACATCAAGTGTATCATATGCCAAGTACGCCCCCTATTGACGTCAATGACGG
TAAATGGCCCGCCTGGCATTATGCCCAGTACATGACCTTATGGGACTTTCCTACTTGGCAGTACATCTAC
GTATTAGTCATCGCTATTACCATGCTGATGCGGTTTTGGCAGTACATCAATGGGCGTGGATAGCGGTTTG
ACTCACGGGGATTTCCAAGTCTCCACCCCATTGACGTCAATGGGAGTTTGTTTTGGCACCAAAATCAACG
GGACTTTCCAAAATGTCGTAACAACTCCGCCCCATTGACGCAAATGGGCGGTAGGCGTGTACGGTGGGAG
GTCTATATAAGCAGAGCTGGTTTAGTGAACCGTCAGATCAGATCTTTGTCGATCCTACCATCCACTCGAC
ACACCCGCCAGCGGCCGCCACCATGAGCGCCGTTAAGCGGACAATCAAAGGGACCCATCACTGGTTGCTC
CTTACTATACTGACGTCTTTACTGGTCTTGGTACAGAGTACACAATGGTCGCTTTTCTTTTTTCTGTACG
AGAATGCATTCCTCCCATTTGCGATGGGAATCATTGCTATGTCCGCCTTCGCTATGATGTTCGTGAAGCA
CAAACATGCCTTCCTTTGCCTGTTTCTCCTACCCTCACTGGCAACCGTGGCCTATTTTAACATGGTGTAC
ATGCCTGCGAGCTGGGTCATGCGAATTATGACTTGGCTGGACATGGTTGATACCTCCCTATCTGGCTTCA
AGTTAAAGGACTGTGTGATGTATGCATCAGCTGTAGTGCTGCTAATCCTGATGACAGCTCGCACAGTCTA
CGATGACGGTGCCAGGAGAGTGTGGACTCTGATGAATGTCCTCACCTTAGTTTATAAAGTATACTATGGC
AACGCTCTCGATCAGGCCATTAGTATGTGGGCATTGATAATCTCCGTGACGAGTAACTACAGCGGAGTGG
TAACCACTGTCATGTTTTTGGCACGCGGGATAGTGTTCATGTGTGTCGAATATTGCCCGATCTTTTTTAT
CACAGGGAATACTCTGCAATGCATTATGCTGGTTTACTGTTTCTTGGGCTATTTCTGCACCTGTTATTTT
GGTCTATTCTGCCTGCTTAATAGGTACTTTCGTTTGACACTAGGAGTCTATGATTACTTGGTGAGCACGC
AGGAGTTTCGGTATATGAACAGTCAGGGCCTGCTTCCCCCAAAGAACTCTATTGACGCGTTTAAACTCAA
TATAAAGCTGTTGGGCGTGGGTGGAAAACCTTGCATCAAGGTGGCCACTGTGCAGGAAAACCTTTACTTT
CAGTCGTACCCCTATGACGTACCAGATTATGCGTAAGCTAGCTTGACTGACTGAGATACAGCGTACCTTC
AGCTCACAGACATGATAAGATACATTGATGAGTTTGGACAAACCACAACTAGAATGCAGTGAAAAAAATG
CTTTATTTGTGAAATTTGTGATGCTATTGCTTTATTTGTAACCATTATAAGCTGCAATAAACAAGTTAAC
AACAACAATTGCATTCATTTTATGTTTCAGGTTCAGGGGGAGGTGTGGGAGGTTTTTTAAAGCAAGTAAA
ACCTCTACAAATGTGGTATTGGCCCATCTCTATCGGTATCGTAGCATAACCCCTTGGGGCCTCTAAACGG
GTCTTGAGGGGTTTTTTGTGCCCCTCGGGCCGGATTGCTATCTACCGGCATTGGCGCAGAAAAAAATGCC
TGATGCGACGCTGCGCGTCTTATACTCCCACATATGCCAGATTCAGCAACGGATACGGCTTCCCCAACTT
GCCCACTTCCATACGTGTCCTCCTTACCAGAAATTTATCCTTAAGGTCGTCAGCTATCCTGCAGGCGATC
TCTCGATTTCGATCAAGACATTCCTTTAATGGTCTTTTCTGGACACCACTAGGGGTCAGAAGTAGTTCAT
CAAACTTTCTTCCCTCCCTAATCTCATTGGTTACCTTGGGCTATCGAAACTTAATTAACCAGTCAAGTCA
GCTACTTGGCGAGATCGACTTGTCTGGGTTTCGACTACGCTCAGAATTGCGTCAGTCAAGTTCGATCTGG
TCCTTGCTATTGCACCCGTTCTCCGATTACGAGTTTCATTTAAATCATGTGAGCAAAAGGCCAGCAAAAG
GCCAGGAACCGTAAAAAGGCCGCGTTGCTGGCGTTTTTCCATAGGCTCCGCCCCCCTGACGAGCATCACA
AAAATCGACGCTCAAGTCAGAGGTGGCGAAACCCGACAGGACTATAAAGATACCAGGCGTTTCCCCCTGG
AAGCTCCCTCGTGCGCTCTCCTGTTCCGACCCTGCCGCTTACCGGATACCTGTCCGCCTTTCTCCCTTCG
GGAAGCGTGGCGCTTTCTCATAGCTCACGCTGTAGGTATCTCAGTTCGGTGTAGGTCGTTCGCTCCAAGC
TGGGCTGTGTGCACGAACCCCCCGTTCAGCCCGACCGCTGCGCCTTATCCGGTAACTATCGTCTTGAGTC
CAACCCGGTAAGACACGACTTATCGCCACTGGCAGCAGCCACTGGTAACAGGATTAGCAGAGCGAGGTAT
GTAGGCGGTGCTACAGAGTTCTTGAAGTGGTGGCCTAACTACGGCTACACTAGAAGAACAGTATTTGGTA
TCTGCGCTCTGCTGAAGCCAGTTACCTTCGGAAAAAGAGTTGGTAGCTCTTGATCCGGCAAACAAACCAC
CGCTGGTAGCGGTGGTTTTTTTGTTTGCAAGCAGCAGATTACGCGCAGAAAAAAAGGATCTCAAGAAGAT
CCTTTGATCTTTTCTACGGGGTCTGACGCTCAGTGGAACGAAAACTCACGTTAAGGGATTTTGGTCATGA
GATTATCAAAAAGGATCTTCACCTAGATCCTTTTAAATTAAAAATGAAGTTTTAAATCAATCTAAAGTAT
ATATGAGTAAACTTGGTCTGACAGTTACCAATGCTTAATCAGTGAGGCACCTATCTCAGCGATCTGTCTA
TTTCGTTCATCCATAGTTGCATTTAAATTTCCGAACTCTCCAAGGCCCTCGTCGGAAAATCTTCAAACCT
TTCGTCCGATCCATCTTGCAGGCTACCTCTCGAACGAACTATCGCAAGTCTCTTGGCCGGCCTTGCGCCT
TGGCTATTGCTTGGCAGCGCCTATCGCCAGGTATTACTCCAATCCCGAATATCCGAGATCGGGATCACCC
GAGAGAAGTTCAACCTACATCCTCAATCCCGATCTATCCGAGATCCGAGGAATATCGAAATCGGGGCGCG
CCTGGCCTCCGCGCCGGGTTTTGGCGCCTCCCGCGGGCGCCCCCCTCGTCACGGCGAGCGCTGCCACGTC
AGACGAAGGGCGCAGGAGCGTCCTGATCCTTCCGCCCGGACGCTCAGGACAGCGGCCCGCTGCTCATAAG
ACTCGGCCTTAGAACCCCAGTATCAGCAGAAGGACATTTTAGGACGGGACTTGGGTGACTCTAGGGCACT
GGTTTTCTTTCCAGAGAGCGGAACAGGCGAGGAAAAGTAGTCCCTTCTCGGCGATTCTGCGGAGGGATCT
CCGTGGGGCGGTGAACGCCGATGATTATATAAGGACGCGCCGGGTGTGGCACAGCTAGTTCCGTCGCAGC
CGGGATTTGGGTCGCGGTTCTTGTTTGTGGATCGCTGTGATCGTCACTTGGTGAGTAGCGGGCTGCTGGG
CTGGCCGGGGCTTTCGTGGCCGCCGGGCCGCTCGGTGGGACGGAAGCGTGTGGAGAGACCGCCAAGGGCT
GTAGTCTGGGTCCGCGAGCAAGGTTGCCCTGAACTGGGGGTTGGGGGGAGCGCAGCAAAATGGCGGCTGT
TCCCGAGTCTTGAATGGAAGACGCTTGTGAGGCGGGCTGTGAGGTCGTTGAAACAAGGTGGGGGGCATGG
TGGGCGGCAAGAACCCAAGGTCTTGAGCCCTTCGCTAATGCGGGAAAGCTCTTATTCGGGTGAGATGGGC
TGGGCACCATCTGGGGACCCTGACGTGAAGTTTGTCACTGACTGGAGAACTCGGTTTGTCGTCTGTTGCG
GGGGCGGCAGTTATGGCGGTGCCGTTGGGCAGTGCACCCGTACCTTTGGGAGCGCGCGCCCTCGTCGTGT
CGTGACGTCACCCGTTCTGTTGGCTTATAATGCAGGGTGGGGCCACCTGCCGGTAGGTGTGCGGTAGGCT
TTTCTCCGTCGCAGGACGCAGGGTTCGGGCCTAGGGTAGGCTCTCCTGAATCGACAGGCGCCGGACCTCT
GGTGAGGGGAGGGATAAGTGAGGCGTCAGTTTCTTTGGTCGGTTTTATGTACCTATCTTCTTAAGTAGCT
GAAGCTCCGGTTTTGAACTATGCGCTCGGGGTTGGCGAGTGTGTTTTGTGAAGTTTTTTAGGCACCTTTT
GAAATGTAATCATTTGGGTCAATATGTAATTTTCAGTGTTAGACTTGTAAATTGTCCGCTAAATTCTGGC
CGTTTTTGGCTTTTTTGTTAGACAACATGACCGAGTACAAGCCCACGGTGCGCCTCGCCACCCGCGACGA
CGTCCCCAGGGCCGTACGCACCCTCGCCGCCGCGTTCGCCGACTACCCCGCCACGCGCCACACCGTCGAT
CCGGACCGCCACATCGAGCGGGTCACCGAGCTGCAAGAACTCTTCCTCACGCGCGTCGGGCTCGACATCG
GCAAGGTGTGGGTCGCGGACGACGGCGCCGCGGTGGCGGTCTGGACCACGCCGGAGAGCGTCGAAGCGGG
GGCGGTGTTCGCCGAGATCGGCCCGCGCATGGCCGAGTTGAGCGGTTCCCGGCTGGCCGCGCAGCAACAG
ATGGAGGGCCTCCTGGCGCCGCACCGGCCCAAGGAGCCCGCGTGGTTCCTGGCCACCGTCGGCGTCTCGC
CCGACCACCAGGGCAAGGGTCTGGGCAGCGCCGTCGTGCTCCCCGGAGTGGAGGCCGCCGAGCGCGCCGG
GGTGCCCGCCTTCCTGGAGACCTCCGCGCCCCGCAACCTCCCCTTCTACGAGCGGCTCGGCTTCACCGTC
ACCGCCGACGTCGAGGTGCCCGAAGGACCGCGCACCTGGTGCATGACCCGCAAGCCCGGTGCCTAGGCTA
GTATGTAAGCCTAGTCTTAGATAATAAAATCGCTATCCATCGAAGATGGATGTGTGTTGGTTTTTTGTGT
GTGTAACGCTAGGCGCGCCTGGTGTACCGAGAACGATCCTCTCAGTGCGAGTCTCGACGATCCATATCGT
TGCTTGGCAGTCAGCCAGTCGGAATCCAGCTTGGGACCCAGGAAGTCCAATCGTCAGATATTGTACTCAA
GCCTGGTCACGGCAGCGTACCGATCTGTTTAAACCTAGATATTGATAGTCTGATCGGTCAACGTATAATC
GAGTCCTAGCTTTTGCAAACATCTATCAAGAGACAGGATCAGCAGGAGGCTTTCGCATGAGTATTCAACA
TTTCCGTGTCGCCCTTATTCCCTTTTTTGCGGCATTTTGCCTTCCTGTTTTTGCTCACCCAGAAACGCTG
GTGAAAGTAAAAGATGCTGAAGATCAGTTGGGTGCGCGAGTGGGTTACATCGAACTGGATCTCAACAGCG
GTAAGATCCTTGAGAGTTTTCGCCCCGAAGAACGCTTTCCAATGATGAGCACTTTTAAAGTTCTGCTATG
TGGCGCGGTATTATCCCGTATTGACGCCGGGCAAGAGCAACTCGGTCGCCGCATACACTATTCTCAGAAT
GACTTGGTTGAGTATTCACCAGTCACAGAAAAGCATCTTACGGATGGCATGACAGTAAGAGAATTATGCA
GTGCTGCCATAACCATGAGTGATAACACTGCGGCCAACTTACTTCTGACAACGATTGGAGGACCGAAGGA
GCTAACCGCTTTTTTGCACAACATGGGGGATCATGTAACTCGCCTTGATCGTTGGGAACCGGAGCTGAAT
GAAGCCATACCAAACGACGAGCGTGACACCACGATGCCTGTAGCAATGGCAACAACCTTGCGTAAACTAT
TAACTGGCGAACTACTTACTCTAGCTTCCCGGCAACAGTTGATAGACTGGATGGAGGCGGATAAAGTTGC
AGGACCACTTCTGCGCTCGGCCCTTCCGGCTGGCTGGTTTATTGCTGATAAATCTGGAGCCGGTGAGCGT
GGGTCTCGCGGTATCATTGCAGCACTGGGGCCAGATGGTAAGCCCTCCCGTATCGTAGTTATCTACACGA
CGGGGAGTCAGGCAACTATGGATGAACGAAATAGACAGATCGCTGAGATAGGTGCCTCACTGATTAAGCA
TTGGTAACCGATTCTAGGTGCATTGGCGCAGAAAAAAATGCCTGATGCGACGCTGCGCGTCTTATACTCC
CACATATGCCAGATTCAGCAACGGATACGGCTTCCCCAACTTGCCCACTTCCATACGTGTCCTCCTTACC
AGAAATTTATCCTTAAGATCCCGAATCGTTTAAACTCGACTCTGGCTCTATCGAATCTCCGTCGTTTCGA
GCTTACGCGAACAGCCGTGGCGCTCATTTGCTCGTCGGGCATCGAATCTCGTCAGCTATCGTCAGCTTAC
CTTTTTGGCAGCGATCGCGGCTCCCGACATCTTGGACCATTAGCTCCACAGGTATCTTCTTCCCTCTAGT
GGTCATAACAGCAGCTTCAGCTACCTCTCAATTCAAAAAACCCCTCAAGACCCGTTTAGAGGCCCCAAGG
GGTTATGCTATCAATCGTTGCGTTACACACACAAAAAACCAACACACATCCATCTTCGATGGATAGCGAT
TTTATTATCTAACTGCTGATCGAGTGTAGCCAGATCTAGTAATCAATTACGGGGTCATTAGTTCATAGCC
CATATATGGAGTTCCG
Features (pLannotate 1.2.2; 20 found; start..end, strand, type, name):
      1..304     +  enhancer       CMV enhancer: human cytomegalovirus immediate early enhancer
    377..394     -  promoter       CMV promoter (fragment): human cytomegalovirus (CMV) immediate early promoter
    457..508     +  promoter       CMVd2 promoter: truncated human cytomegalovirus (CMV) immediate early promoter that yields moderately reduced expression relative to the full-length promoter
    586..1464    +  CDS            R1A_SARS2 (fragment): Experimental evidence at protein level: Swiss-Prot protein existence level 1. [Non-structural protein 10]: Plays a pivotal role in viral transcription by stimulating both nsp14 3'-5' exoribonuclease and nsp16 2'-O-methyltransferase activities. Therefore plays an essential role in viral mRNAs cap methylation. From Severe acute respiratory syndrome coronavirus 2 (2019-nCoV) (SARS-CoV-2).
   1556..1677    -  polyA_signal   SV40 poly(A) signal: SV40 polyadenylation signal
   1700..1769    -  CDS            large T antigen (fragment): large T antigen from SV40 (simian virus 40)
   1792..1838    +  terminator     T7 terminator: transcription terminator for bacteriophage T7 RNA polymerase
   1868..2004    +  terminator     rrnG terminator: transcription terminator from the E. coli ribosomal RNA rrnG operon (Albrechtsen et al., 1991)
   2049..2120    +  misc_feature   3' β-globin insulator: insulator downstream of the human β-globin locus (Farrell et al., 2002)
   2346..2934    -  rep_origin     ori: high-copy-number ColE1/pMB1/pBR322/pUC origin of replication
   3106..3170    -  CDS            bla(M) (fragment): β-lactamase lacking the signal sequence; bla(M); allows cytosolic expression of β-lactamase
   3434..4643    +  promoter       UbC promoter: human ubiquitin C promoter
   4647..5244    +  CDS            PuroR (fragment): puromycin N-acetyltransferase; pac from Streptomyces; confers resistance to puromycin
   5273..5321    +  polyA_signal   poly(A) signal: synthetic polyadenylation signal
   5587..6447    +  CDS            AmpR: β-lactamase; bla; confers resistance to ampicillin, carbenicillin, and related antibiotics
   6460..6596    +  terminator     rrnG terminator: transcription terminator from the E. coli ribosomal RNA rrnG operon (Albrechtsen et al., 1991)
   6748..6819    +  misc_feature   5' β-globin insulator: insulator upstream of the human β-globin locus (Farrell et al., 2002)
   6824..6870    -  terminator     T7 terminator: transcription terminator for bacteriophage T7 RNA polymerase
   6888..6936    -  polyA_signal   poly(A) signal: synthetic polyadenylation signal
   6967..7016    +  enhancer       CMV enhancer (fragment): human cytomegalovirus immediate early enhancer
