[The description below was written by a language model from this plasmid's Addgene catalogue record and pLannotate feature annotations shown in this document.]
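Description:
pGBW-m4133907 is a mammalian expression plasmid built on the pTwist_CMV_Puro_6 backbone for producing the SARS-CoV-2 non-structural protein 6 (nsp6), one of the mature products cleaved from the ORF1ab replicase polyprotein. It is maintained in E. coli through a high-copy ColE1/pUC-type origin and an ampicillin resistance gene (β-lactamase). For selection in mammalian cells it carries a separate cassette in which the human ubiquitin C promoter drives puromycin N-acetyltransferase, followed by a synthetic polyadenylation signal. The sequenced plasmid is about 7.0 kb.

The wild-type nsp6 coding sequence sits downstream of the human cytomegalovirus immediate-early enhancer and promoter and is followed by an SV40 polyadenylation signal. The automated annotation matches this open reading frame to a fragment of the SARS-CoV-2 replicase polyprotein 1a. The functional text attached to that hit refers to nsp10, but this is generic database wording for the polyprotein entry rather than a description of the insert, which the catalogue identifies as nsp6. According to the catalogue, the backbone supplies a C-terminal HA epitope tag preceded by a TEV protease cleavage site, allowing immunodetection or pull-down of the protein and optional removal of the tag. These short elements are not called out individually in the feature table.

Bacterial rrnG and T7 terminators, additional synthetic poly(A) signals and β-globin insulator elements flank the expression units, which should limit transcriptional read-through and interference between cassettes. The construct is suited to transient expression of tagged nsp6 in mammalian cells or to puromycin selection of transfected cells.
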