Addgene plasmid #152492: pGBW-m4133907
Purpose: Mammalian expression plasmid for SARS-CoV-2 nsp6
Depositing lab: Ginkgo Bioworks & Benjie Chen. Depositing organization: Ginkgo Bioworks.
Backbone
  Vector backbone: pTwist_CMV_Puro_6
  Backbone size w/o insert (bp): 6080
  Vector type: Mammalian Expression
  Selectable markers: Puromycin
Growth in bacteria
  Bacterial resistance: Ampicillin, 100 μg/mL
  Growth temperature: 37°C
  Growth strain: DH5alpha
  Copy number: High Copy
Gene/Insert
  Gene/Insert name: SARS-CoV-2 nsp6
  Species: Severe acute respiratory syndrome coronavirus 2
  Insert size (bp): 869
  Mutation: wt
  Entrez Gene: ORF1ab (a.k.a. GU280_gp01)
  Promoter: CMV
  Tag / fusion protein: Cleavable TEV;HA (C terminal on backbone)
  Cloning method: Unknown
Resource information
  A portion of this plasmid was derived from a plasmid made by: GinkgoBioworks
Depositor comments: NCBI reference sequence: YP_009725302.1
How to cite: pGBW-m4133907 was a gift from Ginkgo Bioworks & Benjie Chen (Addgene plasmid # 152492 ; http://n2t.net/addgene:152492 ; RRID:Addgene_152492)
